>Addgene plasmid #123754 | MTK3a_001 | addgene full sequence | sequence record 248712 | Addgene NGS Result
GTGAGTTTTCGTTCCACTGAGCGTCAGACCCCGTAGAAAAGATCAAAGGATCTTCTTGAGATCCTTTTTT
TCTGCGCGTAATCTGCTGCTTGCAAACAAAAAAACCACCGCTACCAGCGGTGGTTTGTTTGCCGGATCAA
GAGCTACCAACTCTTTTTCCGAAGGTAACTGGCTTCAGCAGAGCGCAGATACCAAATACTGTTCTTCTAG
TGTAGCCGTAGTTAGGCCACCACTTCAAGAACTCTGTAGCACCGCCTACATACCTCGCTCTGCTAATCCT
GTTACCAGTGGCTGCTGCCAGTGGCGATAAGTCGTGTCTTACCGGGTTGGACTCAAGACGATAGTTACCG
GATAAGGCGCAGCGGTCGGGCTGAACGGGGGGTTCGTGCACACAGCCCAGCTTGGAGCGAACGACCTACA
CCGAACTGAGATACCTACAGCGTGAGCTATGAGAAAGCGCCACGCTTCCCGAAGGGAGAAAGGCGGACAG
GTATCCGGTAAGCGGCAGGGTCGGAACAGGAGAGCGCACGAGGGAGCTTCCAGGGGGAAACGCCTGGTAT
CTTTATAGTCCTGTCGGGTTTCGCCACCTCTGACTTGAGCGTCGATTTTTGTGATGCTCGTCAGGGGGGC
GGAGCCTATGGAAAAACGCCAGCAACGCGGCCTTTTTACGGTTCCTGGCCTTTTGCTGGCCTTTTGCTCA
CATGTTCTTTCCTGCGTTATCCCCTGATTCTGTGGATAACCGTAGTCGGTCTCATATGGGCTGTATCAAG
AGCAAGAGGAAGGACGTCGAGAACGGTTCTTGAGACCAGACCAATAAAAAACGCCCGGCGGCAACCGAGC
GTTCTGAACAAATCCAGATGGAGTTCTGAGGTCATTACTGGATCTATCAACAGGAGTCCAAGCGAGCTCG
ATATCAAATTACGCCCCGCCCTGCCACTCATCGCAGTACTGTTGTAATTCATTAAGCATTCTGCCGACAT
GGAAGCCATCACAAACGGCATGATGAACCTGAATCGCCAGCGGCATCAGCACCTTGTCGCCTTGCGTATA
ATATTTGCCCATGGTGAAAACGGGGGCGAAGAAGTTGTCCATATTGGCCACGTTTAAATCAAAACTGGTG
AAACTCACCCAGGGATTGGCTGAAACGAAAAACATATTCTCAATAAACCCTTTAGGGAAATAGGCCAGGT
TTTCACCGTAACACGCCACATCTTGCGAATATATGTGTAGAAACTGCCGGAAATCGTCGTGGTATTCACT
CCAGAGCGATGAAAACGTTTCAGTTTGCTCATGGAAAACGGTGTAACAAGGGTGAACACTATCCCATATC
ACCAGCTCACCGTCTTTCATTGCCATACGAAATTCCGGATGAGCATTCATCAGGCGGGCAAGAATGTGAA
TAAAGGCCGGATAAAACTTGTGCTTATTTTTCTTTACGGTCTTTAAAAAGGCCGTAATATCCAGCTGAAC
GGTCTGGTTATAGGTACATTGAGCAACTGACTGAAATGCCTCAAAATGTTCTTTACGATGCCATTGGGAT
ATATCAACGGTGGTATATCCAGTGATTTTTTTCTCCATTTTAGCTTCCTTAGCTCCTGAAAATCTCGATA
ACTCAAAAAATACGCCCGGTAGTGATCTTATTTCATTATGGTGAAAGTTGGAACCTCTTACGTGCCCGAT
CAATCATGACCAAAATCCCTTAAC
Features (pLannotate 1.2.2; 4 found; start..end, strand, type, name):
     56..644     +  rep_origin     ori: high-copy-number ColE1/pMB1/pBR322/pUC origin of replication
    814..848     -  terminator     lambda t0 terminator: minimal transcription terminator from phage lambda (Scholtissek and Grosse, 1987)
    922..1578    -  CDS            cat: CAT_ECOLX - Experimental evidence at protein level: Swiss-Prot protein existence level 1. This enzyme is an effector of chloramphenicol resistance in bacteria. From Escherichia coli. This protein is used as a marker in many commonly used cloning vectors, such as pACYC184.
   1579..1676    -  promoter       cat promoter: promoter of the E. coli cat gene encoding chloramphenicol acetyltransferase
