[The description below was written by a language model from this plasmid's Addgene catalogue record and pLannotate feature annotations shown in this document.]
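Description:
MTK3a_001 is a small part-storage plasmid (about 1.7 kb) from the Mammalian Toolkit (MTK), a modular hierarchical cloning system for building genetic circuits in mammalian cells. It is built on the MTK0_027 part-entry backbone and, although catalogued as a mammalian expression vector, it carries no mammalian promoter, polyadenylation signal or selection marker of its own. The annotated features are purely bacterial: a high-copy ColE1/pUC-type origin of replication and a chloramphenicol acetyltransferase (cat) gene driven by its native cat promoter and followed by a lambda t0 terminator. This gives propagation in E. coli under chloramphenicol selection.

The payload is a short synthetic sequence encoding the plasma membrane localization signal derived from Lyn kinase, domesticated into the backbone through BsmBI sites that were destroyed during cloning. The automated feature table does not annotate this insert, presumably because it is too short or absent from the annotation database, so its exact position and flanking assembly sites are not shown; by elimination it lies in the small unannotated region outside the origin and resistance cassette. As a Type 3a part, it occupies the N-terminal coding sequence position in the MTK scheme. It is therefore meant to be combined with a downstream coding part, along with promoter, terminator and connector parts from other toolkit plasmids, to form a complete transcriptional unit. The resulting fusion places the Lyn motif at the N terminus of a protein of interest. This type of signal generally works through lipid modification to tether its cargo to the inner face of the plasma membrane, which is useful for membrane-targeting reporters, signalling components or synthetic circuit proteins.
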