Addgene plasmid #123754: MTK3a_001
Purpose: Encodes plasma membrane localization signal from Lyn kinase as a Type 3a part to be used in the MTK
Depositing lab: Hana El-Samad. Depositing organization: University of California, San Francisco (UCSF). Publication: A Toolkit for Rapid Modular Construction of Biological Circuits in Mammalian Cells. Fonseca JP, Bonny AR, Kumar GR, Ng AH, Town J, Wu QC, Aslankoohi E, Chen SY, Dods G, Harrigan P, Osimiri LC, Kistler AL, El-Samad H. ACS Synth Biol. 2019 Nov 15;8(11):2593-2606. doi: 10.1021/acssynbio.9b00322. Epub 2019 Nov 5. PubMed 31686495.
Backbone
  Vector backbone: MTK0_027
  Vector type: Mammalian Expression
Growth in bacteria
  Bacterial resistance: Chloramphenicol, 25 μg/mL
  Growth temperature: 37°C
  Growth strain: DH5alpha
  Copy number: Unknown
Gene/Insert
  Gene/Insert name: LYN
  Species: Synthetic
  Cloning method: Restriction Enzyme; 5′ cloning site BsmBI (destroyed during cloning); 3′ cloning site BsmBI (destroyed during cloning)
Terms and licenses: Academic/Nonprofit Terms; Industry Terms: Not Available to Industry
Depositor comments: Type 3a parts are used for N-terminal coding sequences in the MTK system Please visit https://www.biorxiv.org/content/10.1101/506188v2 for BioRxiv preprint
How to cite: MTK3a_001 was a gift from Hana El-Samad (Addgene plasmid # 123754 ; http://n2t.net/addgene:123754 ; RRID:Addgene_123754)
